Addgene plasmid #107849: pHBS1337 [IBB-GFP-mCherry3E]-[BFP-P2A-TDP43 G309S]
Purpose: To test the effect of sequence on TDP43 splicing activity
Depositing lab: Rajat Rohatgi. Depositing organization: Stanford University.
Backbone
  Vector backbone: pBI
  Vector type: Mammalian Expression
Growth in bacteria
  Bacterial resistance: Ampicillin, 100 μg/mL
  Growth temperature: 37°C
  Growth strain: DH5alpha
  Copy number: High Copy
Gene/Insert
  Gene/Insert name: TARDBP mutant
  Species: H. sapiens (human)
  Mutation: G309S in splicing reporter
  Entrez Gene: TARDBP (a.k.a. ALS10, TDP-43)
  Cloning method: Gibson Cloning
Terms and licenses: Academic/Nonprofit Terms; Industry Terms: Not Available to Industry
How to cite: pHBS1337 [IBB-GFP-mCherry3E]-[BFP-P2A-TDP43 G309S] was a gift from Rajat Rohatgi (Addgene plasmid # 107849 ; http://n2t.net/addgene:107849 ; RRID:Addgene_107849)
