[The description below was written by a language model from this plasmid's Addgene catalogue record and pLannotate feature annotations shown in this document.]
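Description:
pHBS1337 [IBB-GFP-mCherry3E]-[BFP-P2A-TDP43 G309S] is a 9.6 kb mammalian expression plasmid built on the bidirectional pBI backbone, carrying both a fluorescent splicing reporter and a human TDP-43 (TARDBP) variant so that the two are delivered to the same cell. It is propagated in E. coli as a high-copy plasmid through a ColE1/pUC-type origin and selected with ampicillin via the β-lactamase gene. The short lacI and str matches in the feature table appear to be backbone remnants rather than functional genes.

The two expression units diverge from a central CMV-based promoter region. In one direction, the CMV enhancer and promoter drive TagBFP followed by the TARDBP coding sequence. The plasmid name indicates a P2A self-cleaving peptide between them, which probably lies in the linker region annotated as a multiple cloning site. BFP therefore marks and roughly reports the level of the untagged TDP-43 G309S mutant.

In the opposite direction, a minimal CMV promoter drives a fusion of a KPNA2 fragment (the importin-β-binding domain, IBB, which directs nuclear import), superfolder GFP, and mCherry. The mCherry coding sequence is split into two fragments by a CFTR-derived segment. This arrangement suggests a cassette in which TDP-43-dependent splicing of the CFTR sequence determines whether intact mCherry is made, with GFP serving as an internal expression reference, although the record does not spell out the exact logic. Each unit ends with a rabbit β-globin intron and poly(A) signal, and attB2 sites remain near both cassettes.

The stated purpose is to test how sequence changes affect TDP-43 splicing activity, here the G309S substitution.
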