Features (pLannotate 1.2.2; 24 found; start..end, strand, type, name):
    325..380     -  polyA_signal   β-globin poly(A) signal: rabbit β-globin polyadenylation signal (Gil and Proudfoot, 1987)
    451..573     -  CDS            HBB: HBB_COLGU - Experimental evidence at transcript level: Swiss-Prot protein existence level 2. Involved in oxygen transport from the lung to the various peripheral tissues. From Colobus guereza (Mantled guereza) (Eastern black-and-white colobus monkey).
    577..1149    -  intron         β-globin intron: intron from rabbit β-globin gene
   1180..1200    +  protein_bind   attB2: mutant version of attB; core recombination site for the Gateway® BP reaction BP Clonase™
   1210..1804    -  CDS            mCherry (fragment): monomeric derivative of DsRed fluorescent protein (Shaner et al., 2004) mammalian codon-optimized
   2083..2289    -  CDS            CFTR (fragment): CFTR_HUMAN - Also known as ABCC7. Experimental evidence at protein level: Swiss-Prot protein existence level 1. Epithelial ion channel that plays an important role in the regulation of epithelial ion and water transport and fluid homeostasis (PubMed:26823428). Mediates the transport of chloride ions across the cell membrane (PubMed:10792060, PubMed:11524016, PubMed:11707463, PubMed:12519745, PubMed:15010471, PubMed:12588899, PubMed:17036051, PubMed:19398555, PubMed:19621064, PubMed:22178883, PubMed:25330774, PubMed:1712898, PubMed:8910473, PubMed:9804160, PubMed:12529365, PubMed:17182731, PubM
   2382..2493    -  CDS            mCherry (fragment): monomeric derivative of DsRed fluorescent protein (Shaner et al., 2004) mammalian codon-optimized
   2512..3213    -  CDS            Superfolder GFP: Superfolder GFP is a basic (constitutively fluorescent) green fluorescent protein published in 2005, derived from Aequorea victoria. It is reported to be a very rapidly-maturing weak dimer.
   3199..3393    -  CDS            KPNA2 (fragment): IMA1_HUMAN - Also known as RCH1, SRP1. Experimental evidence at protein level: Swiss-Prot protein existence level 1. Functions in nuclear protein import as an adapter protein for nuclear receptor KPNB1. Binds specifically and directly to substrates containing either a simple or bipartite NLS motif. Docking of the importin/substrate complex to the nuclear pore complex (NPC) is mediated by KPNB1 through binding to nucleoporin FxFG repeats and the complex is subsequently translocated through the pore by an energy requiring, Ran-dependent mechanism. At the nucleoplasmic side of the NPC, Ran binds
   3450..3484    -  promoter       minimal CMV promoter (fragment): human cytomegalovirus (CMV) immediate early promoter
   3562..3865    +  enhancer       CMV enhancer: human cytomegalovirus immediate early enhancer
   3866..4069    +  promoter       CMV promoter: human cytomegalovirus (CMV) immediate early promoter
   4143..4838    +  CDS            TagBFP: TagBFP is a basic (constitutively fluorescent) blue fluorescent protein published in 2008, derived from Entacmaea quadricolor. It is reported to be a very rapidly-maturing monomer with very low acid sensitivity.
   4839..4904    +  misc_feature   MCS: multiple cloning site
   4986..6227    +  CDS            TARDBP: TADBP_HUMAN - Also known as TDP43. Experimental evidence at protein level: Swiss-Prot protein existence level 1. RNA-binding protein that is involved in various steps of RNA biogenesis and processing (PubMed:23519609). Preferentially binds, via its two RNA recognition motifs RRM1 and RRM2, to GU-repeats on RNA molecules predominantly localized within long introns and in the 3'UTR of mRNAs (PubMed:23519609, PubMed:24240615, PubMed:24464995). In turn, regulates the splicing of many non-coding and protein-coding RNAs including proteins involved in neuronal survival, as well as mRNAs that encode p
   6231..6255    -  protein_bind   attB2: mutant version of attB; recombination site for the Gateway® BP reaction BP Clonase™
   6283..6855    +  intron         β-globin intron: intron from rabbit β-globin gene
   6859..6981    +  CDS            HBB: HBB_COLGU - Experimental evidence at transcript level: Swiss-Prot protein existence level 2. Involved in oxygen transport from the lung to the various peripheral tissues. From Colobus guereza (Mantled guereza) (Eastern black-and-white colobus monkey).
   7052..7107    +  polyA_signal   β-globin poly(A) signal: rabbit β-globin polyadenylation signal (Gil and Proudfoot, 1987)
   7433..7486    -  CDS            lacI (fragment): lac repressor; lacI; The lac repressor binds to the lac operator to inhibit transcription in E. coli. This inhibition can be relieved by adding lactose or isopropyl-β-D-thiogalactopyranoside (IPTG).
   7669..8257    -  rep_origin     ori: high-copy-number ColE1/pMB1/pBR322/pUC origin of replication
   8428..9288    -  CDS            AmpR: β-lactamase; bla; confers resistance to ampicillin, carbenicillin, and related antibiotics
   9289..9393    -  promoter       AmpR promoter: bla
   9529..1       +  CDS            str (fragment) (across the origin): STR_KLEPN - Protein inferred from homology: Swiss-Prot protein existence level 3. The aminoglycoside phosphotransferases achieve inactivation of their antibiotic substrates by phosphorylation. From Klebsiella pneumoniae.
>Addgene plasmid #107849 | pHBS1337 [IBB-GFP-mCherry3E]-[BFP-P2A-TDP43 G309S] | depositor full sequence | sequence record 203768 | pHBS1337 [IBB-GFP-mCherry3E]-[BFP-P2A-TDP43 G309S] sequence 9617 bps
CGAGTTCATAAGAGAAGAGGGACAGCTATGACTGGGAGTAGTCAGGAGAGGAGGAAAAATCTGGCTAGTA
AAACATGTAAGGAAAATTTTAGGGATGTTAAAGAAAAAAATAACACAAAACAAAATATAAAAAAAATCTA
ACCTCAAGTCAAGGCTTTTCTATGGAATAAGGAATGGACAGCAGGGGGCTGTTTCATATACTGATGACCT
CTTTATAGCCACCTTTGTTCATGGCAGCCAGCATATGGCATATGTTGCCAAACTCTAAACCAAATACTCA
TTCTGATGTTTTAAATGATTTGCCCTCCCATATGTCCTTCCGAGTGAGAGACACAAAAAATTCCCACACA
CTATTGCAATGAAAATAAATTTCCTTTATTACCCAGAAGTCAGATGCTCAAGGGGCTTCATGATGTCCCC
ATAATTTTTGGCAGAGGGAAAAAGATCTCAGTGGTATTTGTGAGCCAGGGCATTGGCCACACCAGCCACC
ACCTTCTGATAGGCAGCCTGCACCTGAGGAGTGAATTCTTTGCCAAAATGATGAGACAGCACAACAACCA
GCACGTTGCCCAGGAGCTGTAGGAAAAAGAAGAAGGCATGAACATGGTTAGCAGAGGGGCCCGGTTTGGA
CTCAGAGTATTTTATCCTCATCTCAAACAGTGTATATCATTGTAACCATAAAGAGAAAGGCAGGATGATT
ACCAGGATGTAGTTGTTTCTACCAATAAGAATATTTCCACGCCAGCCAGAATTTATATGCAGAAATATTC
TACCTTATCATTTAATTATAACAATTGTTCTCTAAAACTGTGCTGAAGTACAATATAATTACCCTGATTG
CCTTGAAAAAAAAGTGATTAGAGAAAGTACTTACAATCTGACAAATAAACGAAAGTGAATTTAAAAATTC
GTTACAAATGCAAGCTAAAGTTTAACGAAAAAAGTTACAGAAAATGAAAAGAAAATAAGAGGAGACAATG
GTTGTCAACAGAGTAGAAAGTGAAAGAAACAAAATTATCATGAGGGTCCATGGTGATACAAGGGACATCT
TCCCATTCTAAACAACACCCTGAAAACTTTGCCCCCTCCATATAACATGAATTTTTCAATAGCGAAAAAG
AAAGAACAATCAAGGGTCCCCAAACTCACCCTGAAGTTCTCAGTCTAGAGGAGGATCAACCACTTTGTAC
AAGAAAGCTGAAGCTAGTTTACTTGTACAGCTCGTCCATGCCGCCGGTGGAGTGGCGGCCCTCGGCGCGT
TCGTACTGTTCCACGATGGTGTAGTCCTCGTTGTGGGAGGTGATGTCCAACTTGATGTTGACGTTGTAGG
CGCCGGGCAGCTGCACGGGCTTCTTGGCCTTGTAGGTGGTCTTGACCTCAGCGTCGTAGTGGCCGCCGTC
CTTCAGCTTCAGCCTCTGCTTGATCTCGCCCTTCAGGGCGCCGTCCTCGGGGTACATCCGCTCGGAGGAG
GCCTCCCAGCCCATGGTCTTCTTCTGCATTACGGGGCCGTCGGAGGGGAAGTTGGTGCCGCGCAGCTTCA
CCTTGTAGATGAACTCGCCGTCCTGCAGGGAGGAGTCCTGGGTCACGGTCACCACGCCGCCGTCCTCGAA
GTTCATCACGCGCTCCCACTTGAAGCCCTCGGGGAAGGACAGCTTCAAGTAGTCGGGGATGTCGGCGGGG
TGCTTCACGTAGGCCTTGGAGCCGTACATGAACTGAGGGGACAGGATGTCCCAGGCGAAGGGCAGGGGGC
CACCCTTGGTCACCTTCAGCTTGGCGGTCTGGGTGCCCTCGTAGGGGCGGCCCTGAGGAAAAAAAAGGAA
AGGGCATGCTCGCCATGTGCAAGATACAGTGTTGAATGTGGTGCAAAATATAAAGATGTGGAAGAAAAAG
CCACTGAAAATAATATGAGGAAATAAAAAACTAGAGTAAATTATCAGTGGAACAATTTCTATTATACAAG
ACACTACACCCATACATTCTCCTAATGCTCATGTAAGAATTTCTCCAAAAATACCTTCCAGCACTACAAA
CTAGAAAAAAAAAGAGACATGGACACCAAATTAAGTTCTTAATAGTGAAGAACAAAAGAACTACCTTGCC
TGCTCCAGTGGATCCAGCAACCGCCAACAACTGTCCTCTTTCTATCTTGAAATTAATATCTTTCAGGACA
GGAGTACCAAGAAGTGAGAAATTACTGAAGAAGAGGCTGTCATCACCATTAGAAGTTTTTCTATTGTTAT
TGTTTTGTTTTGCTTTCTCAAATTATTCCCCAAATCCCTGTTAAAAAAAAACACACACACACACACACAC
ACACACATCAAAAATAAAAGATGAGTTTGTCAGATATTTTCAATAGATGCTTGTTTTATGTACCATACTC
ACCTCGCCCTCGCCCTCGATCTCGAACTCGTGGCCGTTCACGGAGCCCTCCATGTGCACCTTGAAGCGCA
TGAACTCCTTGATGATGGCCATGTTATCCTCCTCGCCCTTGCTGGTTCCGGTGCCTCCACTTTCATCTTC
ACCTTTAGTGATACCGGCTGCCGTCACGAACTCCTTCAGGACCATGTGATCGCGCTTCTCGTTCGGGTCT
TTGCTCAGCGTGGTCTGGGTGCTCAGATAGTGGTTGTCCGGCAGGCGCACCGGGCCGTCGCCGATCGGGG
TGTTCTGCTGTTTGTGGTCGGCTTCCTGCTGGCTGCCGTCCTCAACGTTGTGGCGGATCTTGAAGTTAGC
CTTGATGCCGTTCTTCTGCTTGTCGGCTTCGATACGGACGTTGTGGCTGTTGTGGTTGTACTCCAGCTTG
TGACCCAGGATGTTGCCGTCCTCCTTGAAGTCGTTGCCCTTCAGCTCGATGCGGTTCACCAGGGTGTCGC
CCTCGAACTTCACCTCCGCGCGGGTCTTGTAGGTGCCGTCGTCCTTGAACTCGATGGTGCGCTCCTGGAC
GTAGCCTTCCGGCATGGCGGACTTGAAGAAGTCGTGACGCTTCATGTGGTCCGGGTAGCGGCTGAAGCAC
TGCACGCCGTAGGTCAGGGTGGTCACGAGGGTCGGCCACGGCACCGGCAGCTTGCCGGTGGTGCAGATGA
ACTTCAGGGTCAGCTTGCCCTCGGTGGCATCGCCCTCGCCCTCGCCACGCACGCTGAACTTGTGGCCGTT
TACGTCGCCGTCCAGCTCGACTTTGATAGGCACAGTACCTGTAAATAGTTCCTCTCCTTTACTGGTACCA
TCATCAGGGAATGAGCTTACATTTCTCCTCTTCAGCATCTGGTCATCCTTCTTAGCTTTCCTCAGCTCCA
CATTGACCTCTATTCTGCGACGCCTCATTTCTGTACTGTCTTTTCCCTTGTTCTTGAATCTGTGAAGACG
GGCAGCTGGTGTATTAGCATTCTCGTTGGTGGATCCCATGGTGGCACCGGCCGGTGAATTCTCCAGGCGA
TCTGACGGTTCACTAAACGAGCTCTGCTTATATAGGCCTCCCACCGTACACGCCACCTCGACATACTCGA
GTAGTTATTAATAGTAATCAATTACGGGGTCATTAGTTCATAGCCCATATATGGAGTTCCGCGTTACATA
ACTTACGGTAAATGGCCCGCCTGGCTGACCGCCCAACGACCCCCGCCCATTGACGTCAATAATGACGTAT
GTTCCCATAGTAACGCCAATAGGGACTTTCCATTGACGTCAATGGGTGGAGTATTTACGGTAAACTGCCC
ACTTGGCAGTACATCAAGTGTATCATATGCCAAGTACGCCCCCTATTGACGTCAATGACGGTAAATGGCC
CGCCTGGCATTATGCCCAGTACATGACCTTATGGGACTTTCCTACTTGGCAGTACATCTACGTATTAGTC
ATCGCTATTACCATGGTGATGCGGTTTTGGCAGTACATCAATGGGCGTGGATAGCGGTTTGACTCACGGG
GATTTCCAAGTCTCCACCCCATTGACGTCAATGGGAGTTTGTTTTGGCACCAAAATCAACGGGACTTTCC
AAAATGTCGTAACAACTCCGCCCCATTGACGCAAATGGGCGGTAGGCGTGTACGGTGGGAGGTCTATATA
AGCAGAGCTGGTTTAGTGAACCGTCAGATCCGCTAGGGATCCTCTAGTCAGCTGACGCGTTACCACCGGT
GCCACCATGGGAAGCGAGCTGATTAAGGAGAACATGCACATGAAGCTGTACATGGAGGGCACCGTGGACA
ACCATCACTTCAAGTGCACATCCGAGGGCGAAGGCAAGCCCTACGAGGGCACCCAGACCATGAGAATCAA
GGTGGTCGAGGGCGGCCCTCTCCCCTTCGCCTTCGACATCCTGGCTACTAGCTTCCTCTACGGCAGCAAG
ACCTTCATCAACCACACCCAGGGCATCCCCGACTTCTTCAAGCAGTCCTTCCCTGAGGGCTTCACATGGG
AGAGAGTCACCACATACGAAGACGGGGGCGTGCTGACCGCTACCCAGGACACCAGCCTCCAGGACGGCTG
CCTCATCTACAACGTCAAGATCAGAGGGGTGAACTTCACATCCAACGGCCCTGTGATGCAGAAGAAAACA
CTCGGCTGGGAGGCCTTCACCGAGACGCTGTACCCCGCTGACGGCGGCCTGGAAGGCAGAAACGACATGG
CCCTGAAGCTCGTGGGCGGGAGCCATCTGATCGCAAACGCCAAGACCACATATAGATCCAAGAAACCCGC
TAAGAACCTCAAGATGCCTGGCGTCTACTATGTGGACTACAGACTGGAAAGAATCAAGGAGGCCAACAAC
GAGACCTACGTCGAGCAGCACGAGGTGGCAGTGGCCAGATACTGCGACCTCCCTAGCAAACTGGGGCACA
AGCTTAATTCCGGACTCAGATCTCGAGCTCAAGCTTCGAATTCTGCAGTCGACGGTACCGCGGGCCCGGG
ATCCACCGGATCTAGAGGAGGAAGCGGAGCTACTAACTTCAGCCTGCTGAAGCAGGCTGGAGACGTGGAG
GAGAACCCTGGACCTATGTCTGAATATATTCGGGTAACCGAAGATGAGAACGATGAGCCCATTGAAATAC
CATCGGAAGACGATGGGACGGTGCTGCTCTCCACGGTTACAGCCCAGTTTCCAGGGGCGTGTGGGCTTCG
CTACAGGAATCCAGTGTCTCAGTGTATGAGAGGTGTCCGGCTGGTAGAAGGAATTCTGCATGCCCCAGAT
GCTGGCTGGGGAAATCTGGTGTATGTTGTCAACTATCCAAAAGATAACAAAAGAAAAATGGATGAGACAG
ATGCTTCATCAGCAGTGAAAGTGAAAAGAGCAGTCCAGAAAACATCCGATTTAATAGTGTTGGGTCTCCC
ATGGAAAACAACCGAACAGGACCTGAAAGAGTATTTTAGTACCTTTGGAGAAGTTCTTATGGTGCAGGTC
AAGAAAGATCTTAAGACTGGTCATTCAAAGGGGTTTGGCTTTGTTCGTTTTACGGAATATGAAACACAAG
TGAAAGTAATGTCACAGCGACATATGATAGATGGACGATGGTGTGACTGCAAACTTCCTAATTCTAAGCA
AAGCCAAGATGAGCCTTTGAGAAGCAGAAAAGTGTTTGTGGGGCGCTGTACAGAGGACATGACTGAGGAT
GAGCTGCGGGAGTTCTTCTCTCAGTACGGGGATGTGATGGATGTCTTCATCCCCAAGCCATTCAGGGCCT
TTGCCTTTGTTACATTTGCAGATGATCAGATTGCGCAGTCTCTTTGTGGAGAGGACTTGATCATTAAAGG
AATCAGCGTTCATATATCCAATGCCGAACCTAAGCACAATAGCAATAGACAGTTAGAAAGAAGTGGAAGA
TTTGGTGGTAATCCAGGTGGCTTTGGGAATCAGGGTGGATTTGGTAATAGCAGAGGGGGTGGAGCTGGTT
TGGGAAACAATCAAGGTAGTAATATGGGTAGTGGGATGAACTTTGGTGCGTTCAGCATTAATCCAGCCAT
GATGGCTGCCGCCCAGGCAGCACTACAGAGCAGTTGGGGTATGATGGGCATGTTAGCCAGCCAGCAGAAC
CAGTCAGGCCCATCGGGTAATAACCAAAACCAAGGCAACATGCAGAGGGAGCCAAACCAGGCCTTCGGTT
CTGGAAATAACTCTTATAGTGGCTCTAATTCTGGTGCAGCAATTGGTTGGGGATCAGCATCCAATGCAGG
GTCGGGCAGTGGTTTTAATGGAGGCTTTGGCTCAAGCATGGATTCTAAGTCTTCTGGCTGGGGAATGTAG
ACCCAGCTTTCTTGTACAAAGTGGTTGATCCTCTAGAGCTGAGAACTTCAGGGTGAGTTTGGGGACCCTT
GATTGTTCTTTCTTTTTCGCTATTGAAAAATTCATGTTATATGGAGGGGGCAAAGTTTTCAGGGTGTTGT
TTAGAATGGGAAGATGTCCCTTGTATCACCATGGACCCTCATGATAATTTTGTTTCTTTCACTTTCTACT
CTGTTGACAACCATTGTCTCCTCTTATTTTCTTTTCATTTTCTGTAACTTTTTTCGTTAAACTTTAGCTT
GCATTTGTAACGAATTTTTAAATTCACTTTCGTTTATTTGTCAGATTGTAAGTACTTTCTCTAATCACTT
TTTTTTCAAGGCAATCAGGGTAATTATATTGTACTTCAGCACAGTTTTAGAGAACAATTGTTATAATTAA
ATGATAAGGTAGAATATTTCTGCATATAAATTCTGGCTGGCGTGGAAATATTCTTATTGGTAGAAACAAC
TACATCCTGGTAATCATCCTGCCTTTCTCTTTATGGTTACAATGATATACACTGTTTGAGATGAGGATAA
AATACTCTGAGTCCAAACCGGGCCCCTCTGCTAACCATGTTCATGCCTTCTTCTTTTTCCTACAGCTCCT
GGGCAACGTGCTGGTTGTTGTGCTGTCTCATCATTTTGGCAAAGAATTCACTCCTCAGGTGCAGGCTGCC
TATCAGAAGGTGGTGGCTGGTGTGGCCAATGCCCTGGCTCACAAATACCACTGAGATCTTTTTCCCTCTG
CCAAAAATTATGGGGACATCATGAAGCCCCTTGAGCATCTGACTTCTGGGTAATAAAGGAAATTTATTTT
CATTGCAATAGTGTGTGGGAATTTTTTGTGTCTCTCACTCGGAAGGACATATGGGAGGGCAAATCATTTA
AAACATCAGAATGAGTATTTGGTTTAGAGTTTGGCAACATATGCCATATGCTGGCTGCCATGAACAAAGG
TGGCTATAAAGAGGTCATCAGTATATGAAACAGCCCCCTGCTGTCCATTCCTTATTCCATAGAAAAGCCT
TGACTTGAGGTTAGATTTTTTTTATATTTTGTTTTGTGTTATTTTTTTCTTTAACATCCCTAAAATTTTC
CTTACATGTTTTACTAGCCAGATTTTTCCTCCTCTCCTGACTACTCCCAGTCATAGCTGTCCCTCTTCTC
TTATGAACTCGACTGCATTAATGAATCGGCCAACGCGCGGGGAGAGGCGGTTTGCGTATTGGGCGCTCTT
CCGCTTCCTCGCTCACTGACTCGCTGCGCTCGGTCGTTCGGCTGCGGCGAGCGGTATCAGCTCACTCAAA
GGCGGTAATACGGTTATCCACAGAATCAGGGGATAACGCAGGAAAGAACATGTGAGCAAAAGGCCAGCAA
AAGGCCAGGAACCGTAAAAAGGCCGCGTTGCTGGCGTTTTTCCATAGGCTCCGCCCCCCTGACGAGCATC
ACAAAAATCGACGCTCAAGTCAGAGGTGGCGAAACCCGACAGGACTATAAAGATACCAGGCGTTTCCCCC
TGGAAGCTCCCTCGTGCGCTCTCCTGTTCCGACCCTGCCGCTTACCGGATACCTGTCCGCCTTTCTCCCT
TCGGGAAGCGTGGCGCTTTCTCAATGCTCACGCTGTAGGTATCTCAGTTCGGTGTAGGTCGTTCGCTCCA
AGCTGGGCTGTGTGCACGAACCCCCCGTTCAGCCCGACCGCTGCGCCTTATCCGGTAACTATCGTCTTGA
GTCCAACCCGGTAAGACACGACTTATCGCCACTGGCAGCAGCCACTGGTAACAGGATTAGCAGAGCGAGG
TATGTAGGCGGTGCTACAGAGTTCTTGAAGTGGTGGCCTAACTACGGCTACACTAGAAGGACAGTATTTG
GTATCTGCGCTCTGCTGAAGCCAGTTACCTTCGGAAAAAGAGTTGGTAGCTCTTGATCCGGCAAACAAAC
CACCGCTGGTAGCGGTGGTTTTTTTGTTTGCAAGCAGCAGATTACGCGCAGAAAAAAAGGATCTCAAGAA
GATCCTTTGATCTTTTCTACGGGGTCTGACGCTCAGTGGAACGAAAACTCACGTTAAGGGATTTTGGTCA
TGAGATTATCAAAAAGGATCTTCACCTAGATCCTTTTAAATTAAAAATGAAGTTTTAAATCAATCTAAAG
TATATATGAGTAAACTTGGTCTGACAGTTACCAATGCTTAATCAGTGAGGCACCTATCTCAGCGATCTGT
CTATTTCGTTCATCCATAGTTGCCTGACTCCCCGTCGTGTAGATAACTACGATACGGGAGGGCTTACCAT
CTGGCCCCAGTGCTGCAATGATACCGCGAGACCCACGCTCACCGGCTCCAGATTTATCAGCAATAAACCA
GCCAGCCGGAAGGGCCGAGCGCAGAAGTGGTCCTGCAACTTTATCCGCCTCCATCCAGTCTATTAATTGT
TGCCGGGAAGCTAGAGTAAGTAGTTCGCCAGTTAATAGTTTGCGCAACGTTGTTGCCATTGCTACAGGCA
TCGTGGTGTCACGCTCGTCGTTTGGTATGGCTTCATTCAGCTCCGGTTCCCAACGATCAAGGCGAGTTAC
ATGATCCCCCATGTTGTGCAAAAAAGCGGTTAGCTCCTTCGGTCCTCCGATCGTTGTCAGAAGTAAGTTG
GCCGCAGTGTTATCACTCATGGTTATGGCAGCACTGCATAATTCTCTTACTGTCATGCCATCCGTAAGAT
GCTTTTCTGTGACTGGTGAGTACTCAACCAAGTCATTCTGAGAATAGTGTATGCGGCGACCGAGTTGCTC
TTGCCCGGCGTCAATACGGGATAATACCGCGCCACATAGCAGAACTTTAAAAGTGCTCATCATTGGAAAA
CGTTCTTCGGGGCGAAAACTCTCAAGGATCTTACCGCTGTTGAGATCCAGTTCGATGTAACCCACTCGTG
CACCCAACTGATCTTCAGCATCTTTTACTTTCACCAGCGTTTCTGGGTGAGCAAAAACAGGAAGGCAAAA
TGCCGCAAAAAAGGGAATAAGGGCGACACGGAAATGTTGAATACTCATACTCTTCCTTTTTCAATATTAT
TGAAGCATTTATCAGGGTTATTGTCTCATGAGCGGATACATATTTGAATGTATTTAGAAAAATAAACAAA
TAGGGGTTCCGCGCACATTTCCCCGAAAAGTGCCACCTGACGTCTAAGAAACCATTATTATCATGACATT
AACCTATAAAAATAGGCGTATCACGAGGCCCTTTCGTCTTCACTCGACGCTGGTCGAGCTGATACTTCCC
GTCCGCCAGGGGACATGCCGGCGATGCTGAAGGTCGCGCGCATTCCCGATGAAGAGGCCGGTTACCGCCT
GTTGACCTGGTGGGACGGGCAGGGCGC
