>Addgene plasmid #107849 | pHBS1337 [IBB-GFP-mCherry3E]-[BFP-P2A-TDP43 G309S] | addgene partial sequence | sequence record 208300 | Addgene Partial NGS Result
GTCCATGCCGCCGGTGGAGTGGCGGCCCTCGGCGCGTTCGTACTGTTCCACGATGGTGTAGTCCTCGTTG
TGGGAGGTGATGTCCAACTTGATGTTGACGTTGTAGGCGCCGGGCAGCTGCACGGGCTTCTTGGCCTTGT
AGGTGGTCTTGACCTCAGCGTCGTAGTGGCCGCCGTCCTTCAGCTTCAGCCTCTGCTTGATCTCGCCCTT
CAGGGCGCCGTCCTCGGGGTACATCCGCTCGGAGGAGGCCTCCCAGCCCATGGTCTTCTTCTGCATTACG
GGGCCGTCGGAGGGGAAGTTGGTGCCGCGCAGCTTCACCTTGTAGATGAACTCGCCGTCCTGCAGGGAGG
AGTCCTGGGTCACGGTCACCACGCCGCCGTCCTCGAAGTTCATCACGCGCTCCCACTTGAAGCCCTCGGG
GAAGGACAGCTTCAAGTAGTCGGGGATGTCGGCGGGGTGCTTCACGTAGGCCTTGGAGCCGTACATGAAC
TGAGGGGACAGGATGTCCCAGGCGAAGGGCAGGGGGCCACCCTTGGTCACCTTCAGCTTGGCGGTCTGGG
TGCCCTCGTAGGGGCGGCCCTGAGGAAAAAAAAGGAAAGGGCATGCTCGCCATGTGCAAGATACAGTGTT
GAATGTGGTGCAAAATATAAAGATGTGGAAGAAAAAGCCACTGAAAATAATATGAGGAAATAAAAAACTA
GAGTAAATTATCAGTGGAACAATTTCTATTATACAAGACACTACACCCATACATTCTCCTAATGCTCATG
TAAGAATTTCTCCAAAAATACCTTCCAGCACTACAAACTAGAAAAAAAAAGAGACATGGACACCAAATTA
AGTTCTTAATAGTGAAGAACAAAAGAACTACCTTGCCTGCTCCAGTGGATCCAGCAACCGCCAACAACTG
TCCTCTTTCTATCTTGAAATTAATATCTTTCAGGACAGGAGTACCAAGAAGTGAGAAATTACTGAAGAAG
AGGCTGTCATCACCATTAGAAGTTTTTCTATTGTTATTGTTTTGTTTTGCTTTCTCAAATTATTCCCCAA
ATCCCTGTTAAAAAAAAACACACACACACACACACACACACACATCAAAAATAAAAGATGAGTTTGTCAG
ATATTTTCAATAGATGCTTGTTTTATGTACCATACTCACCTCGCCCTCGCCCTCGATCTCGAACTCGTGG
CCGTTCACGGAGCCCTCCATGTGCACCTTGAAGCGCATGAACTCCTTGATGATGGCCATGTTATCCTCCT
CGCCCTTGCTGGTTCCGGTGCCTCCACTTTCATCTTCACCTTTAGTGATACCGGCTGCCGTCACGAACTC
CTTCAGGACCATGTGATCGCGCTTCTCGTTCGGGTCTTTGCTCAGCGTGGTCTGGGTGCTCAGATAGTGG
TTGTCCGGCAGGCGCACCGGGCCGTCGCCGATCGGGGTGTTCTGCTGTTTGTGGTCGGCTTCCTGCTGGC
TGCCGTCCTCAACGTTGTGGCGGATCTTGAAGTTAGCCTTGATGCCGTTCTTCTGCTTGTCGGCTTCGAT
ACGGACGTTGTGGCTGTTGTGGTTGTACTCCAGCTTGTGACCCAGGATGTTGCCGTCCTCCTTGAAGTCG
TTGCCCTTCAGCTCGATGCGGTTCACCAGGGTGTCGCCCTCGAACTTCACCTCCGCGCGGGTCTTGTAGG
TGCCGTCGTCCTTGAACTCGATGGTGCGCTCCTGGACGTAGCCTTCCGGCATGGCGGACTTGAAGAAGTC
GTGACGCTTCATGTGGTCCGGGTAGCGGCTGAAGCACTGCACGCCGTAGGTCAGGGTGGTCACGAGGGTC
GGCCACGGCACCGGCAGCTTGCCGGTGGTGCAGATGAACTTCAGGGTCAGCTTGCCCTCGGTGGCATCGC
CCTCGCCCTCGCCACGCACGCTGAACTTGTGGCCGTTTACGTCGCCGTCCAGCTCGACTTTGATAGGCAC
AGTACCTGTAAATAGTTCCTCTCCTTTACTGGTACCATCATCAGGGAATGAGCTTACATTTCTCCTCTTC
AGCATCTGGTCATCCTTCTTAGCTTTCCTCAGCTCCACATTGACCTCTATTCTGCGACGCCTCATTTCTG
TACTGTCTTTTCCCTTGTTCTTGAATCTGTGAAGACGGGCAGCTGGTGTATTAGCATTCTCGTTGGTGGA
TCCCATGGTGGCACCGGTGAATTCTCCAGGCGATCTGACGGTTCACTAAACGAGCTCTGCTTATATAGGC
CTCCCACCGTACACGCCACCTCGACATACTCGAGTAGTTATTAATAGTAATCAATTACGGGGTCATTAGT
TCATAGCCCATATATGGAGTTCCGCGTTACATAACTTACGGTAAATGGCCCGCCTGGCTGACCGCCCAAC
GACCCCCGCCCATTGACGTCAATAATGACGTATGTTCCCATAGTAACGCCAATAGGGACTTTCCATTGAC
GTCAATGGGTGGAGTATTTACGGTAAACTGCCCACTTGGCAGTACATCAAGTGTATCATATGCCAAGTAC
GCCCCCTATTGACGTCAATGACGGTAAATGGCCCGCCTGGCATTATGCCCAGTACATGACCTTATGGGAC
TTTCCTACTTGGCAGTACATCTACGTATTAGTCATCGCTATTACCATGGTGATGCGGTTTTGGCAGTACA
TCAATGGGCGTGGATAGCGGTTTGACTCACGGGGATTTCCAAGTCTCCACCCCATTGACGTCAATGGGAG
TTTGTTTTGGCACCAAAATCAACGGGACTTTCCAAAATGTCGTAACAACTCCGCCCCATTGACGCAAATG
GGCGGTAGGCGTGTACGGTGGGAGGTCTATATAAGCAGAGCTGGTTTAGTGAACCGTCAGATCCGCTAGG
GATCCTCTAGTCAGCTGACGCGTTACCACCGGTGCCACCATGGGAAGCGAGCTGATTAAGGAGAACATGC
ACATGAAGCTGTACATGGAGGGCACCGTGGACAACCATCACTTCAAGTGCACATCCGAGGGCGAAGGCAA
GCCCTACGAGGGCACCCAGACCATGAGAATCAAGGTGGTCGAGGGCGGCCCTCTCCCCTTCGCCTTCGAC
ATCCTGGCTACTAGCTTCCTCTACGGCAGCAAGACCTTCATCAACCACACCCAGGGCATCCCCGACTTCT
TCAAGCAGTCCTTCCCTGAGGGCTTCACATGGGAGAGAGTCACCACATACGAAGACGGGGGCGTGCTGAC
CGCTACCCAGGACACCAGCCTCCAGGACGGCTGCCTCATCTACAACGTCAAGATCAGAGGGGTGAACTTC
ACATCCAACGGCCCTGTGATGCAGAAGAAAACACTCGGCTGGGAGGCCTTCACCGAGACGCTGTACCCCG
CTGACGGCGGCCTGGAAGGCAGAAACGACATGGCCCTGAAGCTCGTGGGCGGGAGCCATCTGATCGCAAA
CGCCAAGACCACATATAGATCCAAGAAACCCGCTAAGAACCTCAAGATGCCTGGCGTCTACTATGTGGAC
TACAGACTGGAAAGAATCAAGGAGGCCAACAACGAGACCTACGTCGAGCAGCACGAGGTGGCAGTGGCCA
GATACTGCGACCTCCCTAGCAAACTGGGGCACAAGCTTAATTCCGGACTCAGATCTCGAGCTCAAGCTTC
GAATTCTGCAGTCGACGGTACCGCGGGCCCGGGATCCACCGGATCTAGAGGAGGAAGCGGAGCTACTAAC
TTCAGCCTGCTGAAGCAGGCTGGAGACGTGGAGGAGAACCCTGGACCTATGTCTGAATATATTCGGGTAA
CCGAAGATGAGAACGATGAGCCCATTGAAATACCATCGGAAGACGATGGGACGGTGCTGCTCTCCACGGT
TACAGCCCAGTTTCCAGGGGCGTGTGGGCTTCGCTACAGGAATCCAGTGTCTCAGTGTATGAGAGGTGTC
CGGCTGGTAGAAGGAATTCTGCATGCCCCAGATGCTGGCTGGGGAAATCTGGTGTATGTTGTCAACTATC
CAAAAGATAACAAAAGAAAAATGGATGAGACAGATGCTTCATCAGCAGTGAAAGTGAAAAGAGCAGTCCA
GAAAACATCCGATTTAATAGTGTTGGGTCTCCCATGGAAAACAACCGAACAGGACCTGAAAGAGTATTTT
AGTACCTTTGGAGAAGTTCTTATGGTGCAGGTCAAGAAAGATCTTAAGACTGGTCATTCAAAGGGGTTTG
GCTTTGTTCGTTTTACGGAATATGAAACACAAGTGAAAGTAATGTCACAGCGACATATGATAGATGGACG
ATGGTGTGACTGCAAACTTCCTAATTCTAAGCAAAGCCAAGATGAGCCTTTGAGAAGCAGAAAAGTGTTT
GTGGGGCGCTGTACAGAGGACATGACTGAGGATGAGCTGCGGGAGTTCTTCTCTCAGTACGGGGATGTGA
TGGATGTCTTCATCCCCAAGCCATTCAGGGCCTTTGCCTTTGTTACATTTGCAGATGATCAGATTGCGCA
GTCTCTTTGTGGAGAGGACTTGATCATTAAAGGAATCAGCGTTCATATATCCAATGCCGAACCTAAGCAC
AATAGCAATAGACAGTTAGAAAGAAGTGGAAGATTTGGTGGTAATCCAGGTGGCTTTGGGAATCAGGGTG
GATTTGGTAATAGCAGAGGGGGTGGAGCTGGTTTGGGAAACAATCAAGGTAGTAATATGGGTAGTGGGAT
GAACTTTGGTGCGTTCAGCATTAATCCAGCCATGATGGCTGCCGCCCAGGCAGCACTACAGAGCAGTTGG
GGTATGATGGGCATGTTAGCCAGCCAGCAGAACCAGTCAGGCCCATCGGGTAATAACCAAAACCAAGGCA
ACATGCAGAGGGAGCCAAACCAGGCCTTCGGTTCTGGAAATAACTCTTATAGTGGCTCTAATTCTGGTGC
AGCAATTGGTTGGGGATCAGCATCCAATGCAGGGTCGGGCAGTGGTTTTAATGGAGGCTTTGGCTCAAGC
ATGGATTCTAAGTCTTCTGGCTGGGGAATGTAGACTAGACCCAGCTTTCTTGTACAAAGTGGTTGATCCT
CTAGAGCTGAGAACTTCAGGGTGAGTTTGGGGACCCTTGATTGTTCTTTCTTTTTCGCTATTGTAAAATT
CATGTTATATGGAGGGGGCAAAGTTTTCAGGGTGTTGTTTAGAATGGGAAGATGTCCCTTGTATCACCAT
GGACCCTCATGATAATTTTGTTTCTTTCACTTTCTACTCTGTTGACAACCATTGTCTCCTCTTATTTTCT
TTTCATTTTCTGTAACTTTTTCGTTAAACTTTAGCTTGCATTTGTAACGAATTTTTAAATTCACTTTTGT
TTATTTGTCAGATTGTAAGTACTTTCTCTAATCACTTTTTTTTCAAGGCAATCAGGGTATATTATATTGT
ACTTCAGCACAGTTTTAGAGAACAATTGTTATAATTAAATGATAAGGTAGAATATTTCTGCATATAAATT
CTGGCTGGCGTGGAAATATTCTTATTGGTAGAAACAACTACACCCTGGTCATCATCCTGCCTTTCTCTTT
ATGGTTACAATGATATACACTGTTTGAGATGAGGATAAAATACTCTGAGTCCAAACCGGGCCCCTCTGCT
AACCATGTTCATGCCTTCTTCTCTTTCCTACAGCTCCTGGGCAACGTGCTGGTTGTTGTGCTGTCTCATC
ATTTTGGCAAAGAATTCACTCCTCAGGTGCAGGCTGCCTATCAGAAGGTGGTGGCTGGTGTGGCCAATGC
CCTGGCTCACAAATACCACTGAGATCTTTTTCCCTCTGCCAAAAATTATGGGGACATCATGAAGCCCCTT
GAGCATCTGACTTCTGGCTAATAAAGGAAATTTATTTTCATTGCAATAGTGTGTTGGAATTTTTTGTGTC
TCTCACTCGGAAGGACATATGGGAGGGCAAATCATTTAAAACATCAGAATGAGTATTTGGTTTAGAGTTT
GGCAACATATGCCCATATGCTGGCTGCCATGAACAAAGGTTGGCTATAAAGAGGTCATCAGTATATGAAA
CAGCCCCCTGCTGTCCATTCCTTATTCCATAGAAAAGCCTTGACTTGAGGTTAGATTTTTTTTATATTTT
GTTTTGTGTTATTTTTTTCTTTAACATCCCTAAAATTTTCCTTACATGTTTTACTAGCCAGATTTTTCCT
CCTCTCCTGACTACTCCCAGTCATAGCTGTCCCTCTTCTCTTATGGAGATCCCTCGACTGCATTAATGAA
TCGGCCAACGCGCGGGGAGAGGCGGTTTGCGTATTGGGCGCTCTTCCGCTTCCTCGCTCACTGACTCGCT
GCGCTCGGTCGTTCGGCTGCGGCGAGCGGTATCAGCTCACTCAAAGGCGGTAATACGGTTATCCACAGAA
TCAGGGGATAACGCAGGAAAGAACATGTGAGCAAAAGGCCAGCAAAAGGCCAGGAACCGTAAAAAGGCCG
CGTTGCTGGCGTTTTTCCATAGGCTCCGCCCCCCTGACGAGCATCACAAAAATCGACGCTCAAGTCAGAG
GTGGCGAAACCCGACAGGACTATAAAGATACCAGGCGTTTCCCCCTGGAAGCTCCCTCGTGCGCTCTCCT
GTTCCGACCCTGCCGCTTACCGGATACCTGTCCGCCTTTCTCCCTTCGGGAAGCGTGGCGCTTTCTCATA
GCTCACGCTGTAGGTATCTCAGTTCGGTGTAGGTCGTTCGCTCCAAGCTGGGCTGTGTGCACGAACCCCC
CGTTCAGCCCGACCGCTGCGCCTTATCCGGTAACTATCGTCTTGAGTCCAACCCGGTAAGACACGACTTA
TCGCCACTGGCAGCAGCCACTGGTAACAGGATTAGCAGAGCGAGGTATGTAGGCGGTGCTACAGAGTTCT
TGAAGTGGTGGCCTAACTACGGCTACACTAGAAGAACAGTATTTGGTATCTGCGCTCTGCTGAAGCCAGT
TACCTTCGGAAAAAGAGTTGGTAGCTCTTGATCCGGCAAACAAACCACCGCTGGTAGCGGTGGTTTTTTT
GTTTGCAAGCAGCAGATTACGCGCAGAAAAAAAGGATCTCAAGAAGATCCTTTGATCTTTTCTACGGGGT
CTGACGCTCAGTGGAACGAAAACTCACGTTAAGGGATTTTGGTCATGAGATTATCAAAAAGGATCTTCAC
CTAGATCCTTTTAAATTAAAAATGAAGTTTTAAATCAATCTAAAGTATATATGAGTAAACTTGGTCTGAC
AGTTACCAATGCTTAATCAGTGAGGCACCTATCTCAGCGATCTGTCTATTTCGTTCATCCATAGTTGCCT
GACTCCCCGTCGTGTAGATAACTACGATACGGGAGGGCTTACCATCTGGCCCCAGTGCTGCAATGATACC
GCGAGACCCACGCTCACCGGCTCCAGATTTATCAGCAATAAACCAGCCAGCCGGAAGGGCCGAGCGCAGA
AGTGGTCCTGCAACTTTATCCGCCTCCATCCAGTCTATTAATTGTTGCCGGGAAGCTAGAGTAAGTAGTT
CGCCAGTTAATAGTTTGCGCAACGTTGTTGCCATTGCTACAGGCATCGTGGTGTCACGCTCGTCGTTTGG
TATGGCTTCATTCAGCTCCGGTTCCCAACGATCAAGGCGAGTTACATGATCCCCCATGTTGTGCAAAAAA
GCGGTTAGCTCCTTCGGTCCTCCGATCGTTGTCAGAAGTAAGTTGGCCGCAGTGTTATCACTCATGGTTA
TGGCAGCACTGCATAATTCTCTTACTGTCATGCCATCCGTAAGATGCTTTTCTGTGACTGGTGAGTACTC
AACCAAGTCATTCTGAGAATAGTGTATGCGGCGACCGAGTTGCTCTTGCCCGGCGTCAACACGGGATAAT
ACCGCGCCACATAGCAGAACTTTAAAAGTGCTCATCATTGGAAAACGTTCTTCGGGGCGAAAACTCTCAA
GGATCTTACCGCTGTTGAGATCCAGTTCGATGTAACCCACTCGTGCACCCAACTGATCTTCAGCATCTTT
TACTTTCACCAGCGTTTCTGGGTGAGCAAAAACAGGAAGGCAAAATGCCGCAAAAAAGGGAATAAGGGCG
ACACGGAAATGTTGAATACTCATACTCTTCCTTTTTCAATATTATTGAAGCATTTATCAGGGTTATTGTC
TCATGAGCGGATACATATTTGAATGTATTTAGAAAAATAAACAAATAGGGGTTCCGCGCACATTTCCCCG
AAAAGTGCCACCTGACGTCTAAGAAACCATTATTATCATGACATTAACCTATAAAAATAGGCGTATCACG
AGGCCCTTTCGTCTTCACTCGACGCGGCCAGCTTGGTCGAGCTGGATACTTCCCGTCCGCCAGGGGGACA
TGCCGGCGATGCTGAAGGTCGCGCGCATTCCCGATGAAGAGGCCGGTTACCGCCTGTTGACCTGGTGGGA
CGGGCAGGGCGC
